>Addgene plasmid #135447 | pGL3-basic-hRARβP-FL-luciferase | addgene full sequence | sequence record 268063 | Addgene NGS Result
GGTACCGAGCTCTTACGCGTGCTAGCCCGGGAATTCGATTCCAATGCACATTCCAACACTATCCACAAAA
AGGAGACTGGAGCAGTGCTCTTCCCTGCATTGGGCAAGGAGACTCTCCCTCCCTGCCTAACCACTTGCCT
GCCCTGTTTTGTGGGAGAATTACAAGTAAATGCTACAGAGGCAGTGGAGAAAAAAGGGTGTTTTAATTCC
TCTCCAGAGTTTCCTTTATTTGATGTATGTTGCATCCTTTAAACAAGTTGTGCAAAATGGCTGCAGGGTA
GATTGGCTCTCCCTTTTAAAGCTCTCCATCCGGCTGGGTTTATTTGTAAATACTGCATCTATCCTTCTTA
GTGTTTTAGGACTGGCTGGAAAGACTCTTCTTCCTGTAGGTTGGGTCAGTGTGAGAGATCTAAAAAATCA
TTTTCCCTTAAAATTACTGTATTTTAATAAAAGGATTGGGCAGGGGCTGGAATGAGAGAAAACTGGTCCT
TCAAAATGTAAAACTGTCATACTTAAACCAGTTTACAAAATATGCGTTTAATTATGTGGTGGGATGTGTG
TAGGTGTATGATGAGAGAGGCAACCAACATGGCTATTTGGGGTGCAAGGATGTGGGAACAGGCAAGTAAT
TTTCACATTGGACTTTCATCCTAGGGAGCTGGGTTCTAGTCACAGCTCTGAGCTGTGTGACCTTGGGTAG
GTCTCATCTCCCCGGGGTTTTGTTTCACCAGTTGAACAGTATGAGGATGAGTCACAGCTAACATTTGTTC
CATGATATTTACCCAGCACCATACAAGTGTTATTTCTGTCCTCCCAGTTAACACTGACGTGGGTAGTATT
ATATGCCCATTTTACAGATGAGGAAACTGAAGCCTGAAGAAGTTAAATACTTATCCCAGAACACACAGCT
GGTAAGTGGCAGACCTGGAATTGGAATCTAGTTCAGTTTGATTCCCCAACCCATGCTCTTGACCACTATA
CTGTTTTTTCAAGTCCAGATCTGAAATCTCATTTTCTGTGTGGCTGTGTGTTTGGGACAGGGGTAACCAA
TTCCTGACTACTCTATATGCTGCATAGAACCTGGAGAGGATTTTTCAAAGTAAATGAATCTCGAAAGCTG
GATTGCAGAGCAAACGAGTGCAGTCAATTCAGCCAGGGGCTTGCAAGAGGGAGAAAGAGAAAAAGACTGT
GGAATGGAAAGTTTCCCAACCCAAGCCTTTCCCAAGGGGTAGCCATTCTCTGTTCTACAGTTTAGGGCTT
GCATGTGCTTTTTCTGGAGTGGAAAAATACATAAGTTATAAGGAATTTAACAGACAGAAAGGCGCACAGA
GGAATTTAAAGTGTGGGCTGGGGGGCGAGGCGGTGGGCGGGAGGCGAGCGGGCGCAGGCGGAACACCGTT
TTCCAAGCTAAGCCGCCGCAAATAAAAAGGCGTAAAGGGAGAGAAGTTGGTGCTCAACGTGAGCCAGGAG
CAGCGTCCCGGCTCCTCCCCTGCTCATTTTAAAAGCACTTCTTGTATTGTTTTTAAGGTGAGAAATAGGA
AAGAAAACGCCGGCTTGTGCGCTCGCTGCCTGCCTCTCTGGCTGTCTGCTTTTGCAGGGCTGCTGGGAGT
TTTTAAGCTCTGTGAGAATCCTGGGAGTTGGTGATGTCAGACTAGTTGGGTCATTTGAAGGTTAGCAGCC
CGGGTAGGGTTCACCGAAAGTTCACTCGCATATATTAGGCAATTCAATCTTTCATTCTGTGTGACAGAAG
TAGTAGGAAGTGAGCTGTTCAGAGGCAGGAGGGTCTATTCTTTGCCAAAGGGGGGACCAGAATTCCCCCA
TGCGAGCTGTTTGAGGACTGGGATGCCGAGAACGCGAGCGATCCGAGCAGGGTTTGTCTGGGCACCGTCG
GGGTAGGATCCGGAACGCATTCGGAAGGCTTTTTGCAAGCATTTACTTGGAAGGAGAACTTGGGATCAAT
CACTAGTGAATTCGCGGCCGCCTGCAGGTCGACCATAGGGCTCGAGATCTGCGATCTAAGTAAGCTTGGC
ATTCCGGTACTGTTGGTAAAGCCACCATGGAAGACGCCAAAAACATAAAGAAAGGCCCGGCGCCATTCTA
TCCGCTGGAAGATGGAACCGCTGGAGAGCAACTGCATAAGGCTATGAAGAGATACGCCCTGGTTCCTGGA
ACAATTGCTTTTACAGATGCACATATCGAGGTGGACATCACTTACGCTGAGTACTTCGAAATGTCCGTTC
GGTTGGCAGAAGCTATGAAACGATATGGGCTGAATACAAATCACAGAATCGTCGTATGCAGTGAAAACTC
TCTTCAATTCTTTATGCCGGTGTTGGGCGCGTTATTTATCGGAGTTGCAGTTGCGCCCGCGAACGACATT
TATAATGAACGTGAATTGCTCAACAGTATGGGCATTTCGCAGCCTACCGTGGTGTTCGTTTCCAAAAAGG
GGTTGCAAAAAATTTTGAACGTGCAAAAAAAGCTCCCAATCATCCAAAAAATTATTATCATGGATTCTAA
AACGGATTACCAGGGATTTCAGTCGATGTACACGTTCGTCACATCTCATCTACCTCCCGGTTTTAATGAA
TACGATTTTGTGCCAGAGTCCTTCGATAGGGACAAGACAATTGCACTGATCATGAACTCCTCTGGATCTA
CTGGTCTGCCTAAAGGTGTCGCTCTGCCTCATAGAACTGCCTGCGTGAGATTCTCGCATGCCAGAGATCC
TATTTTTGGCAATCAAATCATTCCGGATACTGCGATTTTAAGTGTTGTTCCATTCCATCACGGTTTTGGA
ATGTTTACTACACTCGGATATTTGATATGTGGATTTCGAGTCGTCTTAATGTATAGATTTGAAGAAGAGC
TGTTTCTGAGGAGCCTTCAGGATTACAAGATTCAAAGTGCGCTGCTGGTGCCAACCCTATTCTCCTTCTT
CGCCAAAAGCACTCTGATTGACAAATACGATTTATCTAATTTACACGAAATTGCTTCTGGTGGCGCTCCC
CTCTCTAAGGAAGTCGGGGAAGCGGTTGCCAAGAGGTTCCATCTGCCAGGTATCAGGCAAGGATATGGGC
TCACTGAGACTACATCAGCTATTCTGATTACACCCGAGGGGGATGATAAACCGGGCGCGGTCGGTAAAGT
TGTTCCATTTTTTGAAGCGAAGGTTGTGGATCTGGATACCGGGAAAACGCTGGGCGTTAATCAAAGAGGC
GAACTGTGTGTGAGAGGTCCTATGATTATGTCCGGTTATGTAAACAATCCGGAAGCGACCAACGCCTTGA
TTGACAAGGATGGATGGCTACATTCTGGAGACATAGCTTACTGGGACGAAGACGAACACTTCTTCATCGT
TGACCGCCTGAAGTCTCTGATTAAGTACAAAGGCTATCAGGTGGCTCCCGCTGAATTGGAATCCATCTTG
CTCCAACACCCCAACATCTTCGACGCAGGTGTCGCAGGTCTTCCCGACGATGACGCCGGTGAACTTCCCG
CCGCCGTTGTTGTTTTGGAGCACGGAAAGACGATGACGGAAAAAGAGATCGTGGATTACGTCGCCAGTCA
AGTAACAACCGCGAAAAAGTTGCGCGGAGGAGTTGTGTTTGTGGACGAAGTACCGAAAGGTCTTACCGGA
AAACTCGACGCAAGAAAAATCAGAGAGATCCTCATAAAGGCCAAGAAGGGCGGAAAGATCGCCGTGTAAT
TCTAGAGTCGGGGCGGCCGGCCGCTTCGAGCAGACATGATAAGATACATTGATGAGTTTGGACAAACCAC
AACTAGAATGCAGTGAAAAAAATGCTTTATTTGTGAAATTTGTGATGCTATTGCTTTATTTGTAACCATT
ATAAGCTGCAATAAACAAGTTAACAACAACAATTGCATTCATTTTATGTTTCAGGTTCAGGGGGAGGTGT
GGGAGGTTTTTTAAAGCAAGTAAAACCTCTACAAATGTGGTAAAATCGATAAGGATCCGTCGACCGATGC
CCTTGAGAGCCTTCAACCCAGTCAGCTCCTTCCGGTGGGCGCGGGGCATGACTATCGTCGCCGCACTTAT
GACTGTCTTCTTTATCATGCAACTCGTAGGACAGGTGCCGGCAGCGCTCTTCCGCTTCCTCGCTCACTGA
CTCGCTGCGCTCGGTCGTTCGGCTGCGGCGAGCGGTATCAGCTCACTCAAAGGCGGTAATACGGTTATCC
ACAGAATCAGGGGATAACGCAGGAAAGAACATGTGAGCAAAAGGCCAGCAAAAGGCCAGGAACCGTAAAA
AGGCCGCGTTGCTGGCGTTTTTCCATAGGCTCCGCCCCCCTGACGAGCATCACAAAAATCGACGCTCAAG
TCAGAGGTGGCGAAACCCGACAGGACTATAAAGATACCAGGCGTTTCCCCCTGGAAGCTCCCTCGTGCGC
TCTCCTGTTCCGACCCTGCCGCTTACCGGATACCTGTCCGCCTTTCTCCCTTCGGGAAGCGTGGCGCTTT
CTCATAGCTCACGCTGTAGGTATCTCAGTTCGGTGTAGGTCGTTCGCTCCAAGCTGGGCTGTGTGCACGA
ACCCCCCGTTCAGCCCGACCGCTGCGCCTTATCCGGTAACTATCGTCTTGAGTCCAACCCGGTAAGACAC
GACTTATCGCCACTGGCAGCAGCCACTGGTAACAGGATTAGCAGAGCGAGGTATGTAGGCGGTGCTACAG
AGTTCTTGAAGTGGTGGCCTAACTACGGCTACACTAGAAGAACAGTATTTGGTATCTGCGCTCTGCTGAA
GCCAGTTACCTTCGGAAAAAGAGTTGGTAGCTCTTGATCCGGCAAACAAACCACCGCTGGTAGCGGTGGT
TTTTTTGTTTGCAAGCAGCAGATTACGCGCAGAAAAAAAGGATCTCAAGAAGATCCTTTGATCTTTTCTA
CGGGGTCTGACGCTCAGTGGAACGAAAACTCACGTTAAGGGATTTTGGTCATGAGATTATCAAAAAGGAT
CTTCACCTAGATCCTTTTAAATTAAAAATGAAGTTTTAAATCAATCTAAAGTATATATGAGTAAACTTGG
TCTGACAGTTACCAATGCTTAATCAGTGAGGCACCTATCTCAGCGATCTGTCTATTTCGTTCATCCATAG
TTGCCTGACTCCCCGTCGTGTAGATAACTACGATACGGGAGGGCTTACCATCTGGCCCCAGTGCTGCAAT
GATACCGCGAGACCCACGCTCACCGGCTCCAGATTTATCAGCAATAAACCAGCCAGCCGGAAGGGCCGAG
CGCAGAAGTGGTCCTGCAACTTTATCCGCCTCCATCCAGTCTATTAATTGTTGCCGGGAAGCTAGAGTAA
GTAGTTCGCCAGTTAATAGTTTGCGCAACGTTGTTGCCATTGCTACAGGCATCGTGGTGTCACGCTCGTC
GTTTGGTATGGCTTCATTCAGCTCCGGTTCCCAACGATCAAGGCGAGTTACATGATCCCCCATGTTGTGC
AAAAAAGCGGTTAGCTCCTTCGGTCCTCCGATCGTTGTCAGAAGTAAGTTGGCCGCAGTGTTATCACTCA
TGGTTATGGCAGCACTGCATAATTCTCTTACTGTCATGCCATCCGTAAGATGCTTTTCTGTGACTGGTGA
GTACTCAACCAAGTCATTCTGAGAATAGTGTATGCGGCGACCGAGTTGCTCTTGCCCGGCGTCAATACGG
GATAATACCGCGCCACATAGCAGAACTTTAAAAGTGCTCATCATTGGAAAACGTTCTTCGGGGCGAAAAC
TCTCAAGGATCTTACCGCTGTTGAGATCCAGTTCGATGTAACCCACTCGTGCACCCAACTGATCTTCAGC
ATCTTTTACTTTCACCAGCGTTTCTGGGTGAGCAAAAACAGGAAGGCAAAATGCCGCAAAAAAGGGAATA
AGGGCGACACGGAAATGTTGAATACTCATACTCTTCCTTTTTCAATATTATTGAAGCATTTATCAGGGTT
ATTGTCTCATGAGCGGATACATATTTGAATGTATTTAGAAAAATAAACAAATAGGGGTTCCGCGCACATT
TCCCCGAAAAGTGCCACCTG
[124 nt withheld, positions 6041-6164]
C
[91 nt withheld, positions 6166-6256]
A
[49 nt withheld, positions 6258-6306]
CCTTTGACGTTGGAGTCCACGTTCTTT
[37 nt withheld, positions 6334-6370]
ACCCTATCTCGGTCTATTCTTTTGATTTATAAGGGATTTTGCCGATTTCGGCCTATTGGTTAAAAAATGA
GCTGATTTAACAAAAATTTAACGCGAATTTTAACAAAATATTAACGCTTACAATTTGCCATTCGCCATTC
AGGCTGCGCAACTGTTGGGAAGGGCGATCGGTGCGGGCCTCTTCGCTATTACGCCAGCCCAAGCTACCAT
GATAAGTAAGTAATATTAAGGTACGGGAGGTACTTGGAGCGGCCGCAATAAAATATCTTTATTTTCATTA
CATCTGTGTGTTGGTTTTTTGTGTGAATCGATAGTACTAACATACGCTCTCCATCAAAACAAAACGAAAC
AAAACAAACTAGCAAAATAGGCTGTCCCCAGTGCAAGTGCAGGTGCCAGAACATTTCTCTATCGATA
Features (pLannotate 1.2.2; 11 found; start..end, strand, type, name):
   2057..3709    +  CDS            luciferase: firefly luciferase; luc+; enhanced luc+ version of the luciferase gene
   3750..3871    -  polyA_signal   SV40 poly(A) signal: SV40 polyadenylation signal
   3894..3962    -  CDS            large T antigen (fragment): large T antigen from SV40 (simian virus 40)
   3978..4110    +  CDS            TcR (fragment): tetracycline efflux protein; tet; confers resistance to tetracycline
   4290..4878    -  rep_origin     ori: high-copy-number ColE1/pMB1/pBR322/pUC origin of replication
   5049..5909    -  CDS            AmpR: β-lactamase; bla; confers resistance to ampicillin, carbenicillin, and related antibiotics
   5910..6014    -  promoter       AmpR promoter: bla
   6041..6469    +  rep_origin     f1 ori (sequence partly withheld): f1 bacteriophage origin of replication; arrow indicates direction of (+) strand synthesis
   6501..6568    -  CDS            lacZα (fragment): LacZα fragment of β-galactosidase; lacZ fragment
   6627..6675    +  polyA_signal   poly(A) signal: synthetic polyadenylation signal
   6689..6780    +  misc_feature   pause site: RNA polymerase II transcriptional pause signal from the human α2 globin gene
