[The description below was written by a language model from this plasmid's Addgene catalogue record and pLannotate feature annotations shown in this document.]
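Description:
pGL3-basic-hRARβP-FL-luciferase is a mammalian promoter-reporter plasmid built on Promega's promoterless pGL3-Basic backbone, in which the full-length promoter of the human retinoic acid receptor-beta (RARβ) gene has been placed upstream of firefly luciferase. According to the record, a PCR-amplified fragment of about 1.9 kb containing the promoter and part of the RARβ mRNA 5′-UTR was first TA-cloned into an intermediate vector. It was then excised with NdeI and SacII, blunt-ended and inserted into the SmaI site of pGL3-Basic, so the flanking cloning sites were destroyed. The plasmid is propagated in E. coli through a high-copy ColE1/pUC-type origin and selected with ampicillin via the bla gene and its promoter. An f1 origin is also present, which permits single-stranded DNA production.

In the annotated sequence, the promoter insert itself is not called as a feature, but it corresponds to the unannotated region preceding the luc+ coding sequence, which is followed by the SV40 polyadenylation signal. Upstream of the insert sit a synthetic poly(A) signal and an RNA polymerase II transcriptional pause site, standard pGL3 elements that limit read-through transcription from the backbone, so that luciferase output reflects the activity of the cloned promoter. The small large T antigen, TcR and lacZα fragments are backbone remnants rather than functional genes. The sequenced record (6,787 nt) is slightly longer than the catalogued total size of 6,735 bp.

Because pGL3-Basic lacks its own eukaryotic promoter and enhancer, luciferase expression after transfection depends on the RARβ promoter. The associated work concerns reporting RAR-mediated retinoid activity, so the construct serves as a reporter for promoter activity assays in that context.
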