Addgene plasmid #135447: pGL3-basic-hRARβP-FL-luciferase
Purpose: Human full-length promoter of retinoic acid receptor-beta gene in pGL3-Basic-luciferase plasmid vector
Depositing lab: Catharine Ross. Depositing organization: Pennsylvania State University. Publication: CYP26A1 gene promoter is a useful tool for reporting RAR-mediated retinoid activity. Zolfaghari R, Mattie FJ, Wei CH, Chisholm DR, Whiting A, Ross AC. Anal Biochem. 2019 Jul 15;577:98-109. doi: 10.1016/j.ab.2019.04.022. Epub 2019 Apr 27. PubMed 31039331.
Backbone
  Vector backbone: pGL3-Basic-luciferase
  Backbone manufacturer: Promega
  Backbone size w/o insert (bp): 4818
  Total vector size (bp): 6735
Growth in bacteria
  Bacterial resistance: Ampicillin, 100 μg/mL
  Growth temperature: 37°C
  Growth strain: DH5alpha
  Growth instructions: Follow the protocol from Promega.
  Copy number: High Copy
Gene/Insert
  Gene/Insert name: Full-length promoter of human retinoic acid receptor-beta gene (alt name: RARβ promoter)
  Species: H. sapiens (human)
  Insert size (bp): 1917
  GenBank ID: NC_000003
  Promoter: Human RARβ promoter
  Cloning method: Restriction Enzyme; 5′ cloning site NdeI (destroyed during cloning); 3′ cloning site SacII (destroyed during cloning)
  Sequencing primers: 5′ CCAATGCACATTCCAACACT; 3′ GATCCCAAGTTCTCCTTCCA
Terms and licenses: Academic/Nonprofit Terms; Industry Terms: Not Available to Industry
Depositor comments: The PCR amplified DNA fragment including the full length RARβ promoter and partial 5′-UTR of the RARβ mRNA was cloned in pGEM-T Easy plasmid vector by TA cloning (Promega), double digested with NdeI/SacII, blunt-ended and then sub-cloned into the Sma-I site of the pGL3-Basic-Luciferase from Promega.
How to cite: pGL3-basic-hRARβP-FL-luciferase was a gift from Catharine Ross (Addgene plasmid # 135447 ; http://n2t.net/addgene:135447 ; RRID:Addgene_135447)
